Addgene plasmid #126018: pET-His6-Sumo-CfaC-MBP
Purpose: Bacterial expression of CfaC-MBP fusion protein (with N-terminal His6-Sumo)
Depositing lab: Thomas Muir. Depositing organization: Princeton University.
Backbone
  Vector backbone: pET
  Vector type: Bacterial Expression
Growth in bacteria
  Bacterial resistance: Ampicillin, 100 μg/mL
  Growth temperature: 37°C
  Growth strain: DH5alpha
  Copy number: Unknown
Gene/Insert
  Gene/Insert name: His6-Sumo-CfaC-MBP
  Tag / fusion protein: 6xHis-SUMO (N terminal on insert); HA-MBP (C terminal on insert)
  Cloning method: Gibson Cloning
  Sequencing primers: 5′ Unknown
Terms and licenses: Academic/Nonprofit Terms; Industry Terms: Not Available to Industry
How to cite: pET-His6-Sumo-CfaC-MBP was a gift from Thomas Muir (Addgene plasmid # 126018 ; http://n2t.net/addgene:126018 ; RRID:Addgene_126018)
