[The description below was written by a language model from this plasmid's Addgene catalogue record and pLannotate feature annotations shown in this document.]
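Description:
pET-His6-Sumo-CfaC-MBP is a 7.4 kb pET-family bacterial expression plasmid for producing a CfaC-MBP fusion protein in E. coli. It replicates from a ColE1/pMB1-type origin accompanied by the pBR322 bom region and the rop gene, which normally moderates copy number (the catalogue lists copy number as unknown), and it is selected with ampicillin through the bla β-lactamase gene. Several non-contiguous fragments of the tetracycline efflux gene and its promoter are also annotated. These appear to be pBR322-derived backbone remnants rather than a functional marker.

The expression cassette is driven by a T7 promoter with an adjacent lac operator and the T7 gene 10 ribosome binding site, and it ends at a T7 terminator. A plasmid-borne lacI gene supplies repressor, so expression is IPTG-inducible in hosts that provide T7 RNA polymerase. The open reading frame starts with a 6xHis tag (detected as a fragment of a composite tag), followed by a thrombin cleavage site and a truncated yeast SMT3 SUMO domain, which together allow affinity purification and later removal of the N-terminal tag. An unannotated gap of roughly 140 bp lies between SUMO and MBP. This is where CfaC and the HA epitope listed in the catalogue would be expected, although the feature table does not annotate either one. Cytosolic, signal-sequence-less MBP follows.

The annotation also reports a human CBX5 (HP1α) fragment that overlaps the end of MBP, and a short T7 gene 10B-derived fragment before the terminator. Neither is mentioned in the catalogue entry, so their significance is unclear. The record gives no application beyond bacterial expression of the fusion protein and does not define CfaC.
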