Features (pLannotate 1.2.2; 23 found; start..end, strand, type, name):
    274..292     +  promoter       T7 promoter: promoter for bacteriophage T7 RNA polymerase
    293..317     +  protein_bind   lac operator: The lac repressor binds to the lac operator to inhibit transcription in E. coli. This inhibition can be relieved by adding lactose or isopropyl-β-D-thiogalactopyranoside (IPTG). lac repressor encoded by lacI
    332..354     +  RBS            RBS: efficient ribosome binding site from bacteriophage T7 gene 10 (Olins and Rangwala, 1989)
    373..389     +  CDS            capTEV™ (fragment): composite tag for in vivo biotinylation, TEV protease cleavage, and 6xHis tagging
    400..417     +  CDS            thrombin site: thrombin recognition and cleavage site
    421..714     +  CDS            SUMO: cleavable ubiquitin-like protein tag; S. cerevisiae SMT3 (truncated)
    856..1953    +  CDS            MBP: maltose binding protein from E. coli; malE (mutated); This version of the gene does not encode a signal sequence, so MBP will remain in the cytosol.
   1928..2149    +  CDS            CBX5 (fragment): CBX5_HUMAN - Also known as HP1A. Experimental evidence at protein level: Swiss-Prot protein existence level 1. Component of heterochromatin that recognizes and binds histone H3 tails methylated at 'Lys-9' (H3K9me), leading to epigenetic repression. In contrast, it is excluded from chromatin when 'Tyr-41' of histone H3 is phosphorylated (H3Y41ph). Can interact with lamin-B receptor (LBR). This interaction can contribute to the association of the heterochromatin with the inner nuclear membrane. Involved in the formation of functional kinetochore through interaction with MIS12 complex proteins. F
   2160..2209    +  CDS            SET1 (fragment): solubility-enhancement tag derived from T7 phage gene 10B
   2217..2264    +  terminator     T7 terminator: transcription terminator for bacteriophage T7 RNA polymerase
   2287..2391    -  CDS            TcR (fragment): tetracycline efflux protein; tet; confers resistance to tetracycline
   2439..2467    -  promoter       tet promoter: E. coli promoter for tetracycline efflux protein gene
   2580..2684    +  promoter       AmpR promoter: bla
   2685..3545    +  CDS            AmpR: β-lactamase; bla; confers resistance to ampicillin, carbenicillin, and related antibiotics
   3716..4304    +  rep_origin     ori: high-copy-number ColE1/pMB1/pBR322/pUC origin of replication
   4490..4629    -  misc_feature   bom: basis of mobility region from pBR322
   4731..4922    -  CDS            rop: Rop protein, which maintains plasmids at low copy number; rop
   4939..5319    +  CDS            YPB1_ECOLX: Protein predicted: Swiss-Prot protein existence level 4. From Escherichia coli.
   5561..6185    -  CDS            TcR (fragment): tetracycline efflux protein; tet; confers resistance to tetracycline
   6200..6221    -  protein_bind   CAP binding site: CAP binding activates transcription in the presence of cAMP. E. coli catabolite activator protein
   6234..7316    -  CDS            lacI: lac repressor; lacI; The lac repressor binds to the lac operator to inhibit transcription in E. coli. This inhibition can be relieved by adding lactose or isopropyl-β-D-thiogalactopyranoside (IPTG).
   7317..7394    -  promoter       lacI promoter: lacI
   7402..252     -  CDS            TcR (fragment) (across the origin): tetracycline efflux protein; tet; confers resistance to tetracycline
>Addgene plasmid #126018 | pET-His6-Sumo-CfaC-MBP | addgene full sequence | sequence record 248773 | Addgene NGS Result
ATTAGGAAGCAGCCCAGTAGTAGGTTGAGGCCGTTGAGCACCGCCGCCGCAAGGAATGGTGCATGCAAGG
AGATGGCGCCCAACAGTCCCCCGGCCACGGGGCCTGCCACCATACCCACGCCGAAACAAGCGCTCATGAG
CCCGAAGTGGCGAGCCCGATCTTCCCCATCGGTGATGTCGGCGATATAGGCGCCAGCAACCGCACCTGTG
GCGCCGGTGATGCCGGCCACGATGCGTCCGGCGTAGAGGATCGAGATCTCGATCCCGCGAAATTAATACG
ACTCACTATAGGGGAATTGTGAGCGGATAACAATTCCCCTCTAGAAATAATTTTGTTTAACTTTAAGAAG
GAGATATACCATGGGCAGCAGCCATCATCATCATCATCACAGCAGCGGCCTGGTGCCGCGCGGCAGCCAT
ATGTCGGACTCAGAAGTCAATCAAGAAGCTAAGCCAGAGGTCAAGCCAGAAGTCAAGCCTGAGACTCACA
TCAATTTAAAGGTGTCCGATGGATCTTCAGAGATCTTCTTCAAGATCAAAAAGACCACTCCTTTAAGAAG
GCTGATGGAAGCGTTCGCTAAAAGACAGGGTAAGGAAATGGACTCCTTAAGATTCTTGTACGACGGTATT
AGAATTCAAGCTGATCAGACCCCTGAAGATTTGGACATGGAGGATAACGATATTATTGAGGCTCACAGAG
AACAGATTGGTGGTGTCAAGATCATTAGTCGTAAGAGTCTGGGCACTCAAAACGTCTACGATATTGGAGT
AGAGAAGGACCATAATTTCCTGCTTAAGAATGGGCTGGTGGCCTCTAACTGCTTCAACTACCCTTACGAC
GTTCCTGACTACGCTAAAATCGAAGAAGGTAAACTGGTAATCTGGATTAACGGCGATAAAGGCTATAACG
GTCTCGCTGAAGTCGGTAAGAAATTCGAGAAAGATACCGGAATTAAAGTCACCGTTGAGCATCCGGATAA
ACTGGAAGAGAAATTCCCACAGGTTGCGGCAACTGGCGATGGCCCTGACATTATCTTCTGGGCACACGAC
CGCTTTGGTGGCTACGCTCAATCTGGCCTGTTGGCTGAAATCACCCCGGACAAAGCGTTCCAGGACAAGC
TGTATCCGTTTACCTGGGATGCCGTACGTTACAACGGCAAGCTGATTGCTTACCCGATCGCTGTTGAAGC
GTTATCGCTGATTTATAACAAAGATCTGCTGCCGAACCCGCCAAAAACCTGGGAAGAGATCCCGGCGCTG
GATAAAGAACTGAAAGCGAAAGGTAAGAGCGCGCTGATGTTCAACCTGCAAGAACCGTACTTCACCTGGC
CGCTGATTGCTGCTGACGGGGGTTATGCGTTCAAGTATGAAAACGGCAAGTACGACATTAAAGACGTGGG
CGTGGATAACGCTGGCGCGAAAGCGGGTCTGACCTTCCTGGTTGACCTGATTAAAAACAAACACATGAAT
GCAGACACCGATTACTCCATCGCAGAAGCTGCCTTTAATAAAGGCGAAACAGCGATGACCATCAACGGCC
CGTGGGCATGGTCCAACATCGACACCAGCAAAGTGAATTATGGTGTAACGGTACTGCCGACCTTCAAGGG
TCAACCATCCAAACCGTTCGTTGGCGTGCTGAGCGCAGGTATTAACGCCGCCAGTCCGAACAAAGAGCTG
GCAAAAGAGTTCCTCGAAAACTATCTGCTGACTGATGAAGGTCTGGAAGCGGTTAATAAAGACAAACCGC
TGGGTGCCGTAGCGCTGAAGTCTTACGAGGAAGAGTTGGCGAAAGATCCACGTATTGCCGCCACCATGGA
AAACGCCCAGAAAGGTGAAATCATGCCGAACATCCCGCAGATGTCCGCTTTCTGGTATGCCGTGCGTACT
GCGGTGATCAACGCCGCCAGCGGTCGTCAGACTGTCGATGAAGCCCCGAAAGACGCGCAGACTAATTAAG
GCAACAGATTCCTGTGGTGATTTAATGTTCCTAATGAAATGGAAAGACACAGATGAAGCTGACCTGGTTC
TTGCAAAAGAAGCTAATGTGAAATGTCCACAAATTGTGATAGCATTTTATGAAGAGAGACTGACATGGCA
TGCATATCCTGAGGATGCGGAAAACAAAGAGAAAGAAACAGCAAAGAGCTAAGGATCCGGCTGCTAACAA
AGCCCGAAAGGAAGCTGAGTTGGCTGCTGCCACCGCTGAGCAATAACTAGCATAACCCCTTGGGGCCTCT
AAACGGGTCTTGAGGGGTTTTTTGCTGAAAGGAGGAACTATATCCGGATATCCCGCAAGAGGCCCGGCAG
TACCGGCATAACCAAGCCTATGCCTACAGCATCCAGGGTGACGGTGCCGAGGATGACGATGAGCGCATTG
TTAGATTTCATACACGGTGCCTGACTGCGTTAGCAATTTAACTGTGATAAACTACCGCATTAAAGCTTAT
CGATGATAAGCTGTCAAACATGAGAATTCTTGAAGACGAAAGGGCCTCGTGATACGCCTATTTTTATAGG
TTAATGTCATGATAATAATGGTTTCTTAGACGTCAGGTGGCACTTTTCGGGGAAATGTGCGCGGAACCCC
TATTTGTTTATTTTTCTAAATACATTCAAATATGTATCCGCTCATGAGACAATAACCCTGATAAATGCTT
CAATAATATTGAAAAAGGAAGAGTATGAGTATTCAACATTTCCGTGTCGCCCTTATTCCCTTTTTTGCGG
CATTTTGCCTTCCTGTTTTTGCTCACCCAGAAACGCTGGTGAAAGTAAAAGATGCTGAAGATCAGTTGGG
TGCACGAGTGGGTTACATCGAACTGGATCTCAACAGCGGTAAGATCCTTGAGAGTTTTCGCCCCGAAGAA
CGTTTTCCAATGATGAGCACTTTTAAAGTTCTGCTATGTGGCGCGGTATTATCCCGTGTTGACGCCGGGC
AAGAGCAACTCGGTCGCCGCATACACTATTCTCAGAATGACTTGGTTGAGTACTCACCAGTCACAGAAAA
GCATCTTACGGATGGCATGACAGTAAGAGAATTATGCAGTGCTGCCATAACCATGAGTGATAACACTGCG
GCCAACTTACTTCTGACAACGATCGGAGGACCGAAGGAGCTAACCGCTTTTTTGCACAACATGGGGGATC
ATGTAACTCGCCTTGATCGTTGGGAACCGGAGCTGAATGAAGCCATACCAAACGACGAGCGTGACACCAC
GATGCCTGCAGCAATGGCAACAACGTTGCGCAAACTATTAACTGGCGAACTACTTACTCTAGCTTCCCGG
CAACAATTAATAGACTGGATGGAGGCGGATAAAGTTGCAGGACCACTTCTGCGCTCGGCCCTTCCGGCTG
GCTGGTTTATTGCTGATAAATCTGGAGCCGGTGAGCGTGGGTCTCGCGGTATCATTGCAGCACTGGGGCC
AGATGGTAAGCCCTCCCGTATCGTAGTTATCTACACGACGGGGAGTCAGGCAACTATGGATGAACGAAAT
AGACAGATCGCTGAGATAGGTGCCTCACTGATTAAGCATTGGTAACTGTCAGACCAAGTTTACTCATATA
TACTTTAGATTGATTTAAAACTTCATTTTTAATTTAAAAGGATCTAGGTGAAGATCCTTTTTGATAATCT
CATGACCAAAATCCCTTAACGTGAGTTTTCGTTCCACTGAGCGTCAGACCCCGTAGAAAAGATCAAAGGA
TCTTCTTGAGATCCTTTTTTTCTGCGCGTAATCTGCTGCTTGCAAACAAAAAAACCACCGCTACCAGCGG
TGGTTTGTTTGCCGGATCAAGAGCTACCAACTCTTTTTCCGAAGGTAACTGGCTTCAGCAGAGCGCAGAT
ACCAAATACTGTCCTTCTAGTGTAGCCGTAGTTAGGCCACCACTTCAAGAACTCTGTAGCACCGCCTACA
TACCTCGCTCTGCTAATCCTGTTACCAGTGGCTGCTGCCAGTGGCGATAAGTCGTGTCTTACCGGGTTGG
ACTCAAGACGATAGTTACCGGATAAGGCGCAGCGGTCGGGCTGAACGGGGGGTTCGTGCACACAGCCCAG
CTTGGAGCGAACGACCTACACCGAACTGAGATACCTACAGCGTGAGCTATGAGAAAGCGCCACGCTTCCC
GAAGGGAGAAAGGCGGACAGGTATCCGGTAAGCGGCAGGGTCGGAACAGGAGAGCGCACGAGGGAGCTTC
CAGGGGGAAACGCCTGGTATCTTTATAGTCCTGTCGGGTTTCGCCACCTCTGACTTGAGCGTCGATTTTT
GTGATGCTCGTCAGGGGGGCGGAGCCTATGGAAAAACGCCAGCAACGCGGCCTTTTTACGGTTCCTGGCC
TTTTGCTGGCCTTTTGCTCACATGTTCTTTCCTGCGTTATCCCCTGATTCTGTGGATAACCGTATTACCG
CCTTTGAGTGAGCTGATACCGCTCGCCGCAGCCGAACGACCGAGCGCAGCGAGTCAGTGAGCGAGGAAGC
GGAAGAGCGCCTGATGCGGTATTTTCTCCTTACGCATCTGTGCGGTATTTCACACCGCAATGGTGCACTC
TCAGTACAATCTGCTCTGATGCCGCATAGTTAAGCCAGTATACACTCCGCTATCGCTACGTGACTGGGTC
ATGGCTGCGCCCCGACACCCGCCAACACCCGCTGACGCGCCCTGACGGGCTTGTCTGCTCCCGGCATCCG
CTTACAGACAAGCTGTGACCGTCTCCGGGAGCTGCATGTGTCAGAGGTTTTCACCGTCATCACCGAAACG
CGCGAGGCAGCTGCGGTAAAGCTCATCAGCGTGGTCGTGAAGCGATTCACAGATGTCTGCCTGTTCATCC
GCGTCCAGCTCGTTGAGTTTCTCCAGAAGCGTTAATGTCTGGCTTCTGATAAAGCGGGCCATGTTAAGGG
CGGTTTTTTCCTGTTTGGTCACTGATGCCTCCGTGTAAGGGGGATTTCTGTTCATGGGGGTAATGATACC
GATGAAACGAGAGAGGATGCTCACGATACGGGTTACTGATGATGAACATGCCCGGTTACTGGAACGTTGT
GAGGGTAAACAACTGGCGGTATGGATGCGGCGGGACCAGAGAAAAATCACTCAGGGTCAATGCCAGCGCT
TCGTTAATACAGATGTAGGTGTTCCACAGGGTAGCCAGCAGCATCCTGCGATGCAGATCCGGAACATAAT
GGTGCAGGGCGCTGACTTCCGCGTTTCCAGACTTTACGAAACACGGAAACCGAAGACCATTCATGTTGTT
GCTCAGGTCGCAGACGTTTTGCAGCAGCAGTCGCTTCACGTTCGCTCGCGTATCGGTGATTCATTCTGCT
AACCAGTAAGGCAACCCCGCCAGCCTAGCCGGGTCCTCAACGACAGGAGCACGATCATGCGCACCCGTGG
CTAGGACCCAACGCTGCCCGAGATGCGCCGCGTGCGGCTGCTGGAGATGGCGGACGCGATGGATATGTTC
TGCCAAGGGTTGGTTTGCGCATTCACAGTTCTCCGCAAGAATTGATTGGCTCCAATTCTTGGAGTGGTGA
ATCCGTTAGCGAGGTGCCGCCGGCTTCCATTCAGGTCGAGGTGGCCCGGCTCCATGCACCGCGACGCAAC
GCGGGGAGGCAGACAAGGTATAGGGCGGCGCCTACAATCCATGCCAACCCGTTCCATGTGCTCGCCGAGG
CGGCATAAATCGCCGTGACGATCAGCGGTCCAATGATCGAAGTTAGGCTGGTAAGAGCCGCGAGCGATCC
TTGAAGCTGTCCCTGATGGTCGTCATCTACCTGCCTGGACAGCATGGCCTGCAACGCGGGCATCCCGATG
CCGCCGGAAGCGAGAAGAATCATAATGGGGAAGGCCATCCAGCCTCGCGTCGCGAACGCCAGCAAGACGT
AGCCCAGCGCGTCGGCCGCCATGCCGGCGATAATGGCCTGCTTCTCGCCGAAACGTTTGGTGGCGGGACC
AGTGACGAAGGCTTGAGCGAGGGCGTGCAAGATTCCGAATACCGCAAGCGACAGGCCGATCATCGTCGCG
CTCCAGCGAAAGCGGTCCTCGCCGAAAATGACCCAGAGCGCTGCCGGCACCTGTCCTACGAGTTGCATGA
TAAAGAAGACAGTCATAAGTGCGGCGACGATAGTCATGCCCCGCGCCCACCGGAAGGAGCTGACTGGGTT
GAAGGCTCTCAAGGGCATCGGTCGAGATCCCGGTGCCTAATGAGTGAGCTAACTTACATTAATTGCGTTG
CGCTCACTGCCCGCTTTCCAGTCGGGAAACCTGTCGTGCCAGCTGCATTAATGAATCGGCCAACGCGCGG
GGAGAGGCGGTTTGCGTATTGGGCGCCAGGGTGGTTTTTCTTTTCACCAGTGAGACGGGCAACAGCTGAT
TGCCCTTCACCGCCTGGCCCTGAGAGAGTTGCAGCAAGCGGTCCACGCTGGTTTGCCCCAGCAGGCGAAA
ATCCTGTTTGATGGTGGTTAACGGCGGGATATAACATGAGCTGTCTTCGGTATCGTCGTATCCCACTACC
GAGATATCCGCACCAACGCGCAGCCCGGACTCGGTAATGGCGCGCATTGCGCCCAGCGCCATCTGATCGT
TGGCAACCAGCATCGCAGTGGGAACGATGCCCTCATTCAGCATTTGCATGGTTTGTTGAAAACCGGACAT
GGCACTCCAGTCGCCTTCCCGTTCCGCTATCGGCTGAATTTGATTGCGAGTGAGATATTTATGCCAGCCA
GCCAGACGCAGACGCGCCGAGACAGAACTTAATGGGCCCGCTAACAGCGCGATTTGCTGGTGACCCAATG
CGACCAGATGCTCCACGCCCAGTCGCGTACCGTCTTCATGGGAGAAAATAATACTGTTGATGGGTGTCTG
GTCAGAGACATCAAGAAATAACGCCGGAACATTAGTGCAGGCAGCTTCCACAGCAATGGCATCCTGGTCA
TCCAGCGGATAGTTAATGATCAGCCCACTGACGCGTTGCGCGAGAAGATTGTGCACCGCCGCTTTACAGG
CTTCGACGCCGCTTCGTTCTACCATCGACACCACCACGCTGGCACCCAGTTGATCGGCGCGAGATTTAAT
CGCCGCGACAATTTGCGACGGCGCGTGCAGGGCCAGACTGGAGGTGGCAACGCCAATCAGCAACGACTGT
TTGCCCGCCAGTTGTTGTGCCACGCGGTTGGGAATGTAATTCAGCTCCGCCATCGCCGCTTCCACTTTTT
CCCGCGTTTTAGCAGAAACGTGGCTGGCCTGGTTCACCACGCGGGAAACGGTCTGATAAGAGACACCGGC
ATACTCTGCGACATCGTATAACGTTACTGGTTTCACATTCACCACCCTGAATTGACTCTCTTCCGGGCGC
TATCATGCCATACCGCGAAAGGTTTTGCGCCATTCGATGGTGTCCGGGATCTCGACGCTCTCCCTTATGC
GACTCCTGC
